>Addgene plasmid #220200 | pMRS-XylS-GFP | addgene full sequence | sequence record 438908 | Addgene NGS Result
AGAGCGCTTTTGAAGCTAATTCGATCATGCATGAGCGACGTCTTAATTAAACGTTCGTAATCAAGCCACT
TCCTTTTTGCATTGACGCAGGGTGTCGGAAGGCAACTCGCCGAACGCGCTCCTATAGTTTTCAGCGAAGC
GTCCCAAATGTAAGAAGCCGTAGTCTAGGGCTATCTCAGTTATACTACGCACATTGGCACTGGGATCGTT
CAAGCAGGCGCGGATGCTTTCGAGCTTGCGGTTGCGGATGTAGTTCTTCGGCGTGGTGCCGGCGTGCTTC
TCGAACAAATTGTAGAGCGAGCGTGGACTCATCATCGCCAGCTCCGCTAACCGCTCAAGGCTGATATTCC
GTTTGAGATTCTCCTCAATGAATTGAACGACTCGCTCGAAAGACGGGTTACCTTTGCTGAAAATTTCACG
GCTGACATTGCTGCCCAGCATTTCGAGCAGCTTGGAAGCGATGATCCCCGCATAGTGCTCTTGGACCCGA
GGCATCGACTTTGTATGTTCCGCTTCGTCACAAACTAACCCGAGTAGATTGATAAAGCCATCGAGTTGCT
GGAGATTGTGTCGCGCGGCGAAACGGATACCCTCCCTCGGCTTGTGCCAATTGTTGTCACTGCACGCCCG
ATCAAGGACCACTGAGGGCAATTTAACGATAAATTTCTCGCAATCTTCTGAATAGGTCAGGTCGGCTTGG
TCATCCGGATTGAGCAGCAATAGTTCGCCCGGCGCAAAATAGTGCTCCTGGCCATGGCCACGCCACAGGC
AATGGCCTTTGAGTATTATTTGCAGATGATAACAGGTCTCTAATCCAGGCGAGATTACCCTCACGCTACC
GCCGTAGCTGATTCGACACAGATCGAGGCATCCGAAGATTCTGTGGTGCAGCCTGCCTGCCGGGCGCCCG
CCCTTGGGCAGGCGAATAGAGTGCGTACCGACATACTGGTTAACATAATCGGAGACTGCATAGGGCTCGG
CGTGGACGAAGATCTGACTTTTCTCGTTCAATAAGCAAAAATCCATAGTTCACGGTTCTCTTATTTTAAT
GTGGGCTGCTTGGTGTGATGTAGAAAGGCGCCAAGTCGATGAAAATGCATCTCGACGTGATGCGTATACG
GGTTACCCCCATTGCCACGTTGCGCCATCCTTTTTGCAATCAGTGACCACTTTTCCAAGCAAAAATAACG
CCAAGCAGAACGAAGACGTTCTTTTTAAGAAGCGAGAACACCAGAAGTTCGTGCTGTCGGGGCATGGGGC
GACGAATTGGCGGATAAAGGGGATCTGCTGGATATTACGGCCTTTTTAAAGACCGTAAAGAAAAATAAGC
ACAAGTTTTATCCGGCCTTTATTCACATTCTTGCCCGCCTGATGAATGCTCATCCGTAATTACGTATGGC
AATGAAAGACGGTGAGCTGGTGATATGGGATAGTGTTCACCCTTGTTACACCGTTTTCCATGAGCAAACT
GAAACGTTTTCATCGCTCTGGAGTGAATACCACGACGATTTCCGGCAGTTTCTACACATATATTCGCAAG
ATGTGGCGTGTTACGGTGAAAACCTGGCCTATTTCCCTAAAGGGTTTATTGAGAATATGTTTTTCGTCTC
AGCCAATCCCTGGGTGAGTTTCACCAGTTTTGATTTAAACGTGGCCAATATGGACAACTTCTTCGCCCCC
GTTTTCACCATGCATGGGAATTAGCTTGATCTGACCAACGACCGGTAGCGGAGCTATCCAACGGCGGTAT
ACCAGGAAAACACACAGCAGGTACATCAGAACAGTACCATGACTGAAGAACAAATAGTTTTTTCCTGATC
CATAAAGCAGAACGGCCTGCTCCATGACAAATCTGGCTCCCCAACTAATGCCCCATGCAGCCAGCATAAC
CAGCATAAAGTGCAGTGTCCGGTTTGATAGGGATAAGTCCAGCCTTGCAAGAAGCGGATACAGGAGTGCA
AAAAATGGCTATCTCTAGTAAGGCCTACCCCTTAGGCTTTATGCAACAGAAACAATAATAATGGAGTCAT
GACCATGCCTAGGGCCCAAGTTCACTTAAAAAGGAGATCAACAATGAAAGCAATTTTCGTACTGAAACAT
CTTAATCATGCTAAGGAGGTTTTCTAATGATCATGGGAATTCATAAAGGTGAAGAACTGTTCACCGGTGT
TGTTCCGATCCTGGTTGAACTGGATGGTGATGTTAACGGCCACAAATTCTCTGTTCGTGGTGAAGGTGAA
GGTGATGCAACCAACGGTAAACTGACCCTGAAATTCATCTGCACTACCGGTAAACTGCCGGTTCCATGGC
CGACTCTGGTGACTACCCTGACCTATGGTGTTCAGTGTTTTTCTCGTTACCCGGATCACATGAAGCAGCA
TGATTTCTTCAAATCTGCAATGCCGGAAGGTTATGTACAGGAGCGCACCATTTCTTTCAAAGACGATGGC
ACCTACAAAACCCGTGCAGAGGTTAAATTTGAAGGTGATACTCTGGTGAACCGTATTGAACTGAAAGGCA
TTGATTTCAAAGAGGACGGCAACATCCTGGGCCACAAACTGGAATATAACTTCAACTCCCATAACGTTTA
CATCACCGCAGACAAACAGAAGAACGGTATCAAAGCTAACTTCAAAATTCGCCATAACGTTGAAGACGGT
AGCGTACAGCTGGCGGACCACTACCAGCAGAACACTCCGATCGGTGATGGTCCGGTTCTGCTGCCGGATA
ACCACTACCTGTCCACCCAGTCTAAACTGTCCAAAGACCCGAACGAAAAGCGCGACCACATGGTGCTGCT
GGAGTTCGTTACTGCAGCAGGTATCACGCACGGCATGGATGAACTCTACAAATAAGAATTCGAGCTCGGT
ACCCGGGGATCCTCTAGAGTCGACCTGCAGGCATGCAAGCTTGCGGCCGCGTCGTGACTGGGAAAACCCT
GGCGACTAGTCTTGGACTCCTGTTGATAGATCCAGTAATGACCTCAGAACTCCATCTGGATTTGTTCAGA
ACGCTCGGTTGCCGCCGGGCGTTTTTTATTGGTGAGAATCCAGCCACGCCCCTCTTTAATACGACGGGCA
ATTTGCACTTCAGAAAATGAAGAGTTTGCTTTAGCCATAACAAAAGTCCAGTATGCTTTTTCACAGCATA
ACTGGACTGATTTCAGTTTACAACTATTCTGTCTAGTTTAAGACTTTATTGTCATAGTTTAGATCTATTT
TGTTCAGTTTAAGACTTTATTGTCCGCCCACAATTTAAATTTGTGTCTCAAAATCTCTGATGTTACATTG
CACAAGATAAAAATATATCATCATGAACAATAAAACTGTCTGCTTACATAAACAGTAATACAAGGGGTGT
TATGAGCCATATTCAGCGTGAAACGAGCTGTAGCCGTCCGCGTCTGAACAGCAACATGGATGCGGATCTG
TATGGCTATAAATGGGCGCGTGATAACGTGGGTCAGAGCGGCGCGACCATTTATCGTCTGTATGGCAAAC
CGGATGCGCCGGAACTGTTTCTGAAACATGGCAAAGGCAGCGTGGCGAACGATGTGACCGATGAAATGGT
GCGTCTGAACTGGCTGACCGAATTTATGCCGCTGCCGACCATTAAACATTTTATTCGCACCCCGGATGAT
GCGTGGCTGCTGACCACCGCGATTCCGGGCAAAACCGCGTTTCAGGTGCTGGAAGAATATCCGGATAGCG
GCGAAAACATTGTGGATGCGCTGGCCGTGTTTCTGCGTCGTCTGCATAGCATTCCGGTGTGCAACTGCCC
GTTTAACAGCGATCGTGTGTTTCGTCTGGCCCAGGCGCAGAGCCGTATGAACAACGGCCTGGTGGATGCG
AGCGATTTTGATGATGAACGTAACGGCTGGCCGGTGGAACAGGTGTGGAAAGAAATGCATAAACTGCTGC
CGTTTAGCCCGGATAGCGTGGTGACCCACGGCGATTTTAGCCTGGATAACCTGATTTTCGATGAAGGCAA
ACTGATTGGCTGCATTGATGTGGGCCGTGTGGGCATTGCGGATCGTTATCAGGATCTGGCCATTCTGTGG
AACTGCCTGGGCGAATTTAGCCCGAGCCTGCAAAAACGTCTGTTTCAGAAATATGGCATTGATAATCCGG
ATATGAACAAACTGCAATTTCATCTGATGCTGGATGAATTTTTCTAATAATTAATTGGACCGCGGTCCGC
GCGTTGTCCTTTTCCGCTGCATAACCCTGCTTCGGGGTCATTATAGCGATTTTTTCGGTATATCCATCCT
TTTTCGCACGATATACAGGATTTTGCCAAAGGGTTCGTGTAGACTTTCCTTGGTGTATCCAACGGCGTCA
GCCGGGCAGGATAGGTGAAGTAGGCCCACCCGCGAGCGGGTGTTCCTTCTTCACTGTCCCTTATTCGCAC
CTGGCGGTGCTCAACGGGAATCCTGCTCTGCGAGGCTGGCCGTAGGCCGGCCGGCGCGCCCCATGTCAGC
CGTTAAGTGTTCCTGTGTCACTCAAAATTGCTTTGAGAGGCTCTAAGGGCTTCTCAGTGCGTTACATCCC
TGGCTTGTTGTCCACAACCGTTAAACCTTAAAGGCTTTAAAAGCCTTATATATTCTTTTTTTTCTTATAA
AACTTAAAACCTTAGAGGCTATTTAAGTTGCTGATTTATATTAATTTTATTGTTCAAACATGAGAGCTTA
GTACGTGAAACATGAGAGCTTAGTACGTTAGCCATGAGAGCTTAGTACGTTAGCCATGAGGGTTTAGTTC
GTTAAACATGAGAGCTTAGTACGTTAAACATGAGAGCTTAGTACGTGAAACATGAGAGCTTAGTACGTAC
TATCAACAGGTTGAACTGCTGATCTTCAGATCGGCGCGCCTGTGGGCGGACAAAATAGTTGGGAACTGGG
AGGGGTGGAAATGGAGTTTTTAAGGATTATTTAGGGAAGAGTGACAAAATAGATGGGAACTGGGTGTAGC
GTCGTAAGCTAATACGAAAATTAAAAATGACAAAATAGTTTGGAACTAGATTTCACTTATCTGGTTTCTA
GGGCGGCGGATTTGTCCTACTCAGGAGAGCGTTCACCGACAAACAACAGATAAAACGAAAGGCCCAGTCT
TTCGACTGAGCCTTTCGTTTTATTTGATGCCGACGTCCGGACGATCGAATTGGGGATCTTGAAGTACCTA
TTCCGAAGTTCCTATTCTCTAGAAAGTATAGGAACTTCAGAGCGCTTTTGAAGCTGATGTGCTTAAAAAC
TTACTCAATGGAATTCTAGATCGAATTGGCCGCGGCGTTGTGACAATTTACCGAACAACTCCGCGGCCGG
GAAGCCGATCTCGGCTTGAACGAATTGTTAGGTGGCGGTACTTGGGTCGATATCAAAGTGCATCACTTCT
TCCCGTATGCCCAACTTTGTATAGAGAGCCACTGCGGGATCGTCACCGTAATCTGCTTGCACGTAGATCA
CATAAGCACCAAGCGCGTTGGCCTCATGCTTGAGGAGATTGATGAGCGCGGTGGCAATGCCCTGCCTCCG
GTGCTCGCCGGAGACTGCGAGATCATAGATATAGATCTCACTACGCGGCTGCTCAAACTTGGGCAGAACG
TAAGCCGCGAGAGCGCCAACAACCGCTTCTTGGTCGAAGGCAGCAAGCGCGATGAATGTCTTACTACGGA
GCAAGTTCCCGAGGTAATCGGAGTCCGGCTGATGTTGGGAGTAGGTGGCTACGTCTCCGAACTCACGACC
GAAAAGATCAAGAGCAGCCCGCATGGATTTGACTTGGTCAGGGCCGAGCCTACATGTGCGAATGATGCCC
ATACTTGAGCCACCTAACTTTGTTTTAGGGCGACTGCCCTGCTGCGTAACATCGTTGCTGCTCCATAACA
TCAAACATCGACCCACGGCGTAACGCGCTTGCTGCTTGGATGCCCGAGGCATAGACTGTACAAAAAAACA
GTCATAACAAGCCATGAAAACCGCCACTGCGCCGTTACCACCGCTGCGTTCGGTCAAGGTTCTGGACCAG
TTGCGTGAGCGCATACGCTACTTGCATTACAGTTTACGAACCGAACAGGCTTATGTCAATTCGATCCATT
GCTGTTGACAAAGGGAATCAGGGGATCTTGAAGTTCCTATTCCGAAGTTCCTATTCTCTAGAAAGTATAG
GAACTTC
Features (pLannotate 1.2.2; 18 found; start..end, strand, type, name):
     61..1026    -  CDS            XylS: XylS regulator encoded by the Pseudomonas putida TOL plasmid pWWO; xylS; stimulates transcription from the Pm promoter in the presence of aromatic compounds such as m-toluate or benzoate
   1287..1692    +  CDS            CmR (fragment): chloramphenicol acetyltransferase; cat; confers resistance to chloramphenicol
   1654..1914    -  CDS            YPRA_ECOLX (fragment): Protein predicted: Swiss-Prot protein existence level 4. From Escherichia coli.
   1926..2006    +  promoter       Pm promoter: The bacterial Pm promoter is activated by XylS in the presence of benzoate or m-toluate (Marqués et al., 1999).
   2145..2852    +  CDS            Superfolder GFP: Superfolder GFP is a basic (constitutively fluorescent) green fluorescent protein published in 2005, derived from Aequorea victoria. It is reported to be a very rapidly-maturing weak dimer.
   2856..2912    +  misc_feature   MCS: pUC18/19 multiple cloning site
   2920..2944    +  CDS            lacZα (fragment): LacZα fragment of β-galactosidase; lacZ fragment
   2955..3049    +  terminator     lambda t0 terminator: transcription terminator from phage lambda
   3053..3252    +  mobile_element Tn7R (fragment): mini-Tn7 element (right end of the Tn7 transposon) Tn7
   3362..4174    +  CDS            aphA1: KKA1_ECOLX - Also known as nptI. Protein inferred from homology: Swiss-Prot protein existence level 3. Resistance to kanamycin and structurally-related aminoglycosides, including amikacin. From Escherichia coli.
   4344..4452    +  oriT           oriT: incP origin of transfer
   4474..4862    -  rep_origin     R6K γ ori: γ replication origin from E. coli plasmid R6K; requires the R6K initiator protein pi for replication
   4871..5036    +  mobile_element Tn7L: mini-Tn7 element (left end of the Tn7 transposon) Tn7
   5050..5136    -  terminator     rrnB T1 terminator: Escherichia coli rrnB; transcription terminator T1 from the E. coli rrnB gene
   5185..5218    +  protein_bind   FRT (minimal): supports FLP-mediated excision but not integration (Turan and Bode, 2011) FLP recombinase from the Saccharomyces cerevisiae 2μ plasmid
   5348..5881    -  CDS            GmR: gentamycin acetyltransferase; aacC1; confers resistance to gentamycin
   6051..6079    -  promoter       Pc promoter: intI1 (promoter lies within the coding sequence); class 1 integron promoter
   6120..6167    +  protein_bind   FRT: FLP-mediated recombination occurs in the 8-bp core sequence TCTAGAAA (Turan and Bode, 2011). FLP recombinase from the Saccharomyces cerevisiae 2μ plasmid
