[The description below was written by a language model from this plasmid's Addgene catalogue record and pLannotate feature annotations shown in this document.]
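Description:
pMRS-XylS-GFP is a mini-Tn7 delivery plasmid for inducible expression of monomeric superfolder GFP in bacteria, built on the pMRS-GFP backbone and deposited with work on a CRISPR interference system for Pseudomonas alloputida. It replicates from the R6K γ origin, which depends on the pi initiator protein and therefore requires a pir-expressing E. coli host such as the listed Pir1 strain. In recipients lacking pi it behaves as a suicide vector. An incP oriT allows conjugative transfer when mobilisation functions are supplied in trans. The plasmid is selected with kanamycin and gentamicin, and the catalogue lists it as high copy.

The circular map places the payload between the Tn7L and Tn7R ends. It includes a gentamicin acetyltransferase gene driven by the class 1 integron Pc promoter and flanked by FRT sites, so the marker can be excised by FLP recombinase after integration. The xylS regulator gene from the TOL plasmid is encoded on the reverse strand. The Pm promoter drives the msfGFP coding sequence, followed by a pUC-type multiple cloning site and the lambda t0 terminator. An rrnB T1 terminator sits near Tn7L, which would insulate the cassette from read-through. XylS activates Pm in the presence of benzoate or m-toluate, making GFP output inducer-dependent. The kanamycin resistance gene (aphA1), oriT and R6K origin lie outside the Tn7 ends and should not be transposed. Partial chloramphenicol acetyltransferase and lacZα fragments are also annotated and appear to be cloning remnants.

The construct suits single-copy chromosomal insertion of an inducible fluorescent reporter. The Tn7 transposase must be provided separately, as no transposase genes are annotated here. The record does not state the exact experimental role, but characterising XylS/Pm induction is a plausible use.
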