Addgene plasmid #220200: pMRS-XylS-GFP
Purpose: mini-Tn7 GFP expression vector - XylS/pM promoter
Depositing lab: Larry Halverson. Depositing organization: Iowa State University. Publication: Optimized CRISPR Interference System for Investigating Pseudomonas alloputida Genes Involved in Rhizosphere Microbiome Assembly. Roghair Stroud MN, Vang DX, Halverson LJ. ACS Synth Biol. 2024 Aug 20. doi: 10.1021/acssynbio.4c00312. PubMed 39163848.
Backbone
  Vector backbone: pMRS-GFP
  Vector type: Bacterial Expression, CRISPR
Growth in bacteria
  Bacterial resistance: Kanamycin and Gentamicin, 50 & 10 μg/mL
  Growth temperature: 37°C
  Growth strain: Pir1
  Copy number: High Copy
Gene/Insert
  Gene/Insert name: monomeric superfolder green fluorescent protein (alt names: msfGFP; GFP)
  Species: Synthetic
  Insert size (bp): 729
  Mutation: monomeric superfolder green fluorescent protein
  Promoter: XylS/pM
  Cloning method: Restriction Enzyme; 5′ cloning site Unknown (unknown if destroyed)
Terms and licenses: Academic/Nonprofit Terms; Industry Terms: Not Available to Industry
How to cite: pMRS-XylS-GFP was a gift from Larry Halverson (Addgene plasmid # 220200 ; http://n2t.net/addgene:220200 ; RRID:Addgene_220200)
